Addgene plasmid #200279: pAAV-ZnF-hSyn-DIO-GPHNFingR-eGFP
Purpose: Genetically encoded fluorescent probe for labelling endogenous inhibitory synapses in vivo
Depositing lab: Peter Scheiffele. Depositing organization: University of Basel. Publication: Control of neuronal excitation-inhibition balance by BMP-SMAD1 signaling. Okur Z, Schlauri N, Bitsikas V, Panopoulou M, Karmakar K, Schreiner D, Scheiffele P. bioRxiv 2023 10.1101/2023.03.11.532164.
Backbone
  Vector backbone: pAAV
  Vector type: Mammalian Expression, AAV
Growth in bacteria
  Bacterial resistance: Ampicillin, 100 μg/mL
  Growth temperature: 37°C
  Growth strain: NEB Stable
  Copy number: High Copy
Gene/Insert
  Gene/Insert name: zFn-FingR-GPHN-eGFP
  Species: M. musculus (mouse)
  Promoter: human Synapsin
  Tag / fusion protein: eGFP (C terminal on insert)
  Cloning method: Restriction Enzyme; 5′ cloning site SgsI (not destroyed); 3′ cloning site NheI (not destroyed)
  Sequencing primers: 5′ CGTCGCCGTCCAGCTCGACCAG
Resource information
  A portion of this plasmid was derived from a plasmid made by: Original clone was obtained from plasmid #46296.
Terms and licenses: Academic/Nonprofit Terms; Industry Terms: Not Available to Industry
Depositor comments: Please visit https://doi.org/10.1101/2023.03.11.532164 for bioRxiv preprint.
How to cite: pAAV-ZnF-hSyn-DIO-GPHNFingR-eGFP was a gift from Peter Scheiffele (Addgene plasmid # 200279 ; http://n2t.net/addgene:200279 ; RRID:Addgene_200279)
