[The description below was written by a language model from this plasmid's Addgene catalogue record and pLannotate feature annotations shown in this document.]
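Description:
pAAV-ZnF-hSyn-DIO-GPHNFingR-eGFP is a 6.4 kb AAV transfer plasmid for Cre-dependent, neuron-specific expression of a fluorescent intrabody that labels endogenous inhibitory synapses in vivo. It is maintained in E. coli through a high-copy ColE1/pUC-type origin and selected with ampicillin (AmpR under its own promoter). An f1 origin is also present in the backbone. The expression cassette lies between AAV2 inverted terminal repeats, which allow it to be packaged into recombinant AAV. The annotation finds a full-length ITR on the 3′ side but only short ITR fragments on the 5′ side.

Within the ITRs, the human synapsin I promoter is followed by a DIO (double-floxed inverted) arrangement. Paired lox2272 and loxP sites in opposing orientations flank a coding sequence placed antisense to the promoter. Cre recombination inverts the cassette and locks it in the sense orientation, so only Cre-expressing neurons produce the protein. The open reading frame encodes a gephyrin-binding FingR, a fibronectin-type scaffold that the annotation matches to a fibronectin fragment. It is followed by a short partial FLAG-tag match and then C-terminal EGFP. Next come the CCR5 left-half-site zinc-finger DNA-binding domain and a segment matching the zinc-finger protein ZNF720, most likely a KRAB-type repressor domain. In the published FingR design, these last two elements provide transcriptional autoregulation, with unbound probe returning to the nucleus to repress its own expression and limit background. The "ZnF" in the name suggests a matching zinc-finger binding site upstream of the promoter, but no such site is annotated. A WPRE and the hGH polyadenylation signal enhance and terminate expression. The insert was derived from an earlier FingR plasmid.
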