Features (pLannotate 1.2.2; 26 found; start..end, strand, type, name):
     12..39      +  repeat_region  AAV2 ITR (fragment): inverted terminal repeat of adeno-associated virus serotype 2 inverted
     68..95      +  repeat_region  AAV2 ITR (fragment): inverted terminal repeat of adeno-associated virus serotype 2 inverted
    189..636     +  promoter       hSyn promoter: human synapsin I promoter; confers neuron-specific expression (Kügler et al., 2003)
    650..667     +  misc_feature   MCS (fragment): pUC18/19 multiple cloning site
    674..707     +  protein_bind   lox2272: Cre-mediated recombination occurs in the 8-bp core sequence (GGATACTT). lox2272 sites are compatible with each other, but incompatible with loxP or loxN sites (Lee and Saito, 1988). Cre recombinase
    708..757     -  intron         β-globin intron (fragment): internally truncated intron from human β-globin
    758..791     +  protein_bind   loxP: Cre-mediated recombination occurs in the 8-bp core sequence (GCATACAT). Cre recombinase
    806..922     -  CDS            ZNF720 (fragment): ZN720_HUMAN - Experimental evidence at protein level: Swiss-Prot protein existence level 1. From Homo sapiens (Human).
    980..1321    -  CDS            CCR5TC: zinc-finger domain from the CCR5-224 (+) zinc-finger nuclease that recognizes the left half-site target sequence in the human CCR5 gene (Perez et al., 2008; Gross et al., 2013)
   1367..2077    -  CDS            EGFP: EGFP is a basic (constitutively fluorescent) green fluorescent protein published in 1996, derived from Aequorea victoria. It is reported to be a rapidly-maturing weak dimer with moderate acid sensitivity.
   2098..2122    -  CDS            3xFLAG (fragment): three tandem FLAG® epitope tags
   2183..2389    -  CDS            FINC_PLEWA (fragment): Experimental evidence at transcript level: Swiss-Prot protein existence level 2. Fibronectins bind cell surfaces and various compounds including collagen, fibrin, heparin, DNA, and actin. Fibronectins are involved in cell adhesion, cell motility, opsonization, wound healing, and maintenance of cell shape. May be involved in osteoblast compaction (By similarity). From Pleurodeles waltl (Iberian ribbed newt).
   2403..2436    -  protein_bind   lox2272: Cre-mediated recombination occurs in the 8-bp core sequence (GGATACTT). lox2272 sites are compatible with each other, but incompatible with loxP or loxN sites (Lee and Saito, 1988). Cre recombinase
   2437..2486    -  intron         β-globin intron (fragment): internally truncated intron from human β-globin
   2487..2520    -  protein_bind   loxP: Cre-mediated recombination occurs in the 8-bp core sequence (GCATACAT). Cre recombinase
   2521..2545    +  misc_feature   MCS (fragment): pBluescript multiple cloning site
   2545..3133    +  misc_feature   WPRE: woodchuck hepatitis virus posttranscriptional regulatory element
   3165..3641    +  polyA_signal   hGH poly(A) signal: human growth hormone polyadenylation signal
   3681..3821    +  repeat_region  AAV2 ITR: inverted terminal repeat of adeno-associated virus serotype 2 inverted
   3826..3877    -  misc_feature   bom (fragment): basis of mobility region from pBR322
   3896..4351    +  rep_origin     f1 ori (sequence partly withheld): f1 bacteriophage origin of replication; arrow indicates direction of (+) strand synthesis
   4352..4401    -  misc_feature   bom (fragment): basis of mobility region from pBR322
   4503..4538    -  CDS            rop (fragment): Rop protein, which maintains plasmids at low copy number; rop
   4633..4737    +  promoter       AmpR promoter: bla
   4738..5598    +  CDS            AmpR: β-lactamase; bla; confers resistance to ampicillin, carbenicillin, and related antibiotics
   5769..6357    +  rep_origin     ori: high-copy-number ColE1/pMB1/pBR322/pUC origin of replication
>Addgene plasmid #200279 | pAAV-ZnF-hSyn-DIO-GPHNFingR-eGFP | addgene full sequence | sequence record 392985 | Addgene NGS Result
CCTGCAGGCAGCTGCGCGCTCGCTCGCTCACTGAGGCCGCCCGGGCGTCGGGCGACCTTTGGTCGCCCGG
CCTCAGTGAGCGAGCGAGCGCGCAGAGAGGGAGTGGCCAACTCCATCACTAGGGGTTCCTGCGGCCGCAC
GCGTAGAGTCATCCTCATCGTCCTAGACTGCAGAGGGCCCTGCGTATGAGTGCAAGTGGGTTTTAGGACC
AGGATGAGGCGGGGTGGGGGTGCCTACCTGACGACCGACCCCGACCCACTGGACAAGCACCCAACCCCCA
TTCCCCAAATTGCGCATCCCCTATCAGAGAGGGGGAGGGGAAACAGGATGCGGCGAGGCGCGTGCGCACT
GCCAGCTTCAGCACCGCGGACAGTGCCTTCGCCCCCGCCTGGCGGCGCGCGCCACCGCCGCCTCAGCACT
GAAGGCGCGCTGACGTCACTCGCCGGTCCCCCGCAAACTCCCCTTCCCGGCCACCTTGGTCGCGTCCGCG
CCGCCGCCGGCCCAGCCGGACCGCACCACGCGAGGCGCGAGATAGGGGGGCACGGGCGCGACCATCTGCG
CTGCGGCGCCGGCGACTCAGCGCTGCCTCAGTCTGCGGTGGGCAGCGGAGGAGTCGTGTCGTGCCTGAGA
GCGCAGTCGAGAAGGTACCGGATCCTCTAGAGTCGACTCCGGAATAACTTCGTATAGGATACTTTATACG
AAGTTATGCAGAATGGTAGCTGGATTGTAGCTGCTATTAGCAATATGAAACCTCTTAATAACTTCGTATA
GCATACATTATACGAAGTTATGGCGCGCCTTAAGCCATAGAAGCAAGATTAGAATAATTTTCAAGCATAA
CTTCACGATAAAGAGAACGTTGAGAAAGATCAAGTTTTTTCCATTCATCACGAGTAAAAAGAACAGCAAC
ATCTTCAAAAGTAACAGAAACAGAAACTTGAGAAGCACCTTCACGTTGTTCAGGAGCGTCGACAATCGAT
AGCTGGCTGCCCCGCAGGTGAATCTTTGTGTGCCGGGTCAGATTGCCGGAGGTGGCAAACTTTCTGCCAC
AGATATCACAGGCAAAAGGTTTTTCACCAGTATGTGTCCGGATGTGTCTGGCCAGGTTGTCGCTTCTGCT
AAAGTTTCTCATACAAATTCTGCACTGGAAAGGTTTCTGGCTGCCAGTGTGGATCTTGGTGTGGCTGTTC
AGGTTGCTGCTGATGGCGAACTTCCGGCCGCAAATGTCGCAGGCGAAGGGCTTTTCTCCGGTGTGGGTTC
TGATGTGCCTGCTCAGGTTGGACCGGTCGCTGAAGTTCCGCATGCAGATCCGGCACTGGAATCTAGAGCC
AGCCCCTGCACCCGCTCCAGCGCCAGCTCCCCTAGAGTACAGCTCGTCCATGCCGAGAGTGATCCCGGCG
GCGGTCACGAACTCCAGCAGGACCATGTGATCGCGCTTCTCGTTGGGGTCTTTGCTCAGGGCGGACTGGG
TGCTCAGGTAGTGGTTGTCGGGCAGCAGCACGGGGCCGTCGCCGATGGGGGTGTTCTGCTGGTAGTGGTC
GGCGAGCTGCACGCTGCCGTCCTCGATGTTGTGGCGGATCTTGAAGTTCACCTTGATGCCGTTCTTCTGC
TTGTCGGCCATGATATAGACGTTGTGGCTGTTGTAGTTGTACTCCAGCTTGTGCCCCAGGATGTTGCCGT
CCTCCTTGAAGTCGATGCCCTTCAGCTCGATGCGGTTCACCAGGGTGTCGCCCTCGAACTTCACCTCGGC
GCGGGTCTTGTAGTTGCCGTCGTCCTTGAAGAAGATGGTGCGCTCCTGGACGTAGCCTTCGGGCATGGCG
GACTTGAAGAAGTCGTGCTGCTTCATGTGGTCGGGGTAGCGGCTGAAGCACTGCACGCCGTAGGTCAGGG
TGGTCACGAGGGTGGGCCAGGGCACGGGCAGCTTGCCGGTGGTGCAGATGAACTTCAGGGTCAGCTTGCC
GTAGGTGGCATCGCCCTCGCCCTCGCCGGACACGCTGAACTTGTGGCCGTTTACGTCGCCGTCCAGCTCG
ACCAGGATGGGCACCACCCCGGTGAACAGCTCCTCGCCCTTGCTCACCCCAGATCTGGAGCCGCTACCCT
TATCGTCGTCATCCTTGTAATCGGATCCGGTGCGGTAGTTGATGGAGATCGGGATCGGGTCCTGGTAGTT
CCAGTGGTCGATCGTGACGGCGTACACCGTGATGGTATAGTCGACACCAGGTTTCAGGCTGCTGATGGTA
GCAGTGGACTTGCTGCCAGGCACGGTGAATTCCTGGACAGGGCTATTGCCACCAGTTTCACCGTAGGTGA
TGCGGTAGTAGCGAACCATGACCTTGTACTTGCCCCAGCTGATCTGGATGCTGGTTGGTGATGCTTCCTT
GACTTCGAGCATGGTGGCTAGCATAACTTCGTATAAAGTATCCTATACGAAGTTATTTGCCTTAACCCAG
AAATTATCACTGTTATTCTTTAGAATGGTGCAAAGAATAACTTCGTATAATGTATGCTATACGAAGTTAT
GAATTCGATATCAAGCTTATCGATAATCAACCTCTGGATTACAAAATTTGTGAAAGATTGACTGGTATTC
TTAACTATGTTGCTCCTTTTACGCTATGTGGATACGCTGCTTTAATGCCTTTGTATCATGCTATTGCTTC
CCGTATGGCTTTCATTTTCTCCTCCTTGTATAAATCCTGGTTGCTGTCTCTTTATGAGGAGTTGTGGCCC
GTTGTCAGGCAACGTGGCGTGGTGTGCACTGTGTTTGCTGACGCAACCCCCACTGGTTGGGGCATTGCCA
CCACCTGTCAGCTCCTTTCCGGGACTTTCGCTTTCCCCCTCCCTATTGCCACGGCGGAACTCATCGCCGC
CTGCCTTGCCCGCTGCTGGACAGGGGCTCGGCTGTTGGGCACTGACAATTCCGTGGTGTTGTCGGGGAAA
TCATCGTCCTTTCCTTGGCTGCTCGCCTATGTTGCCACCTGGATTCTGCGCGGGACGTCCTTCTGCTACG
TCCCTTCGGCCCTCAATCCAGCGGACCTTCCTTCCCGCGGCCTGCTGCCGGCTCTGCGGCCTCTTCCGCG
TCTTCGCCTTCGCCCTCAGACGAGTCGGATCTCCCTTTGGGCCGCCTCCCCGCATCGATACCGAGCGCTG
CTCGAGAGATCTACGGGTGGCATCCCTGTGACCCCTCCCCAGTGCCTCTCCTGGCCCTGGAAGTTGCCAC
TCCAGTGCCCACCAGCCTTGTCCTAATAAAATTAAGTTGCATCATTTTGTCTGACTAGGTGTCCTTCTAT
AATATTATGGGGTGGAGGGGGGTGGTATGGAGCAAGGGGCAAGTTGGGAAGACAACCTGTAGGGCCTGCG
GGGTCTATTGGGAACCAAGCTGGAGTGCAGTGGCACAATCTTGGCTCACTGCAATCTCCGCCTCCTGGGT
TCAAGCGATTCTCCTGCCTCAGCCTCCCGAGTTGTTGGGATTCCAGGCATGCATGACCAGGCTCAGCTAA
TTTTTGTTTTTTTGGTAGAGACGGGGTTTCACCATATTGGCCAGGCTGGTCTCCAACTCCTAATCTCAGG
TGATCTACCCACCTTGGCCTCCCAAATTGCTGGGATTACAGGCGTGAACCACTGCTCCCTTCCCTGTCCT
TCTGATTTTGTAGGTAACCACGTGCGGACCGAGCGGCCGCAGGAACCCCTAGTGATGGAGTTGGCCACTC
CCTCTCTGCGCGCTCGCTCGCTCACTGAGGCCGGGCGACCAAAGGTCGCCCGACGCCCGGGCTTTGCCCG
GGCGGCCTCAGTGAGCGAGCGAGCGCGCAGCTGCCTGCAGGGGCGCCTGATGCGGTATTTTCTCCTTACG
CATCTGTGCGGTATTTCACACCGCATA
[95 nt withheld, positions 3878-3972]
T
[46 nt withheld, positions 3974-4019]
C
[141 nt withheld, positions 4021-4161]
CCTTTGACGTTGGAGTCCACGTTCTTT
[37 nt withheld, positions 4189-4225]
ACTCTATCTCGGGCTATTCTTTTGATTTATAAGGGATTTTGCCGATTTCGGTCTATTGGTTAAAAAATGA
GCTGATTTAACAAAAATTTAACGCGAATTTTAACAAAATATTAACGTTTACAATTTTATGGTGCACTCTC
AGTACAATCTGCTCTGATGCCGCATAGTTAAGCCAGCCCCGACACCCGCCAACACCCGCTGACGCGCCCT
GACGGGCTTGTCTGCTCCCGGCATCCGCTTACAGACAAGCTGTGACCGTCTCCGGGAGCTGCATGTGTCA
GAGGTTTTCACCGTCATCACCGAAACGCGCGAGACGAAAGGGCCTCGTGATACGCCTATTTTTATAGGTT
AATGTCATGATAATAATGGTTTCTTAGACGTCAGGTGGCACTTTTCGGGGAAATGTGCGCGGAACCCCTA
TTTGTTTATTTTTCTAAATACATTCAAATATGTATCCGCTCATGAGACAATAACCCTGATAAATGCTTCA
ATAATATTGAAAAAGGAAGAGTATGAGTATTCAACATTTCCGTGTCGCCCTTATTCCCTTTTTTGCGGCA
TTTTGCCTTCCTGTTTTTGCTCACCCAGAAACGCTGGTGAAAGTAAAAGATGCTGAAGATCAGTTGGGTG
CACGAGTGGGTTACATCGAACTGGATCTCAACAGCGGTAAGATCCTTGAGAGTTTTCGCCCCGAAGAACG
TTTTCCAATGATGAGCACTTTTAAAGTTCTGCTATGTGGCGCGGTATTATCCCGTATTGACGCCGGGCAA
GAGCAACTCGGTCGCCGCATACACTATTCTCAGAATGACTTGGTTGAGTACTCACCAGTCACAGAAAAGC
ATCTTACGGATGGCATGACAGTAAGAGAATTATGCAGTGCTGCCATAACCATGAGTGATAACACTGCGGC
CAACTTACTTCTGACAACGATCGGAGGACCGAAGGAGCTAACCGCTTTTTTGCACAACATGGGGGATCAT
GTAACTCGCCTTGATCGTTGGGAACCGGAGCTGAATGAAGCCATACCAAACGACGAGCGTGACACCACGA
TGCCTGTAGCAATGGCAACAACGTTGCGCAAACTATTAACTGGCGAACTACTTACTCTAGCTTCCCGGCA
ACAATTAATAGACTGGATGGAGGCGGATAAAGTTGCAGGACCACTTCTGCGCTCGGCCCTTCCGGCTGGC
TGGTTTATTGCTGATAAATCTGGAGCCGGTGAGCGTGGGTCTCGCGGTATCATTGCAGCACTGGGGCCAG
ATGGTAAGCCCTCCCGTATCGTAGTTATCTACACGACGGGGAGTCAGGCAACTATGGATGAACGAAATAG
ACAGATCGCTGAGATAGGTGCCTCACTGATTAAGCATTGGTAACTGTCAGACCAAGTTTACTCATATATA
CTTTAGATTGATTTAAAACTTCATTTTTAATTTAAAAGGATCTAGGTGAAGATCCTTTTTGATAATCTCA
TGACCAAAATCCCTTAACGTGAGTTTTCGTTCCACTGAGCGTCAGACCCCGTAGAAAAGATCAAAGGATC
TTCTTGAGATCCTTTTTTTCTGCGCGTAATCTGCTGCTTGCAAACAAAAAAACCACCGCTACCAGCGGTG
GTTTGTTTGCCGGATCAAGAGCTACCAACTCTTTTTCCGAAGGTAACTGGCTTCAGCAGAGCGCAGATAC
CAAATACTGTTCTTCTAGTGTAGCCGTAGTTAGGCCACCACTTCAAGAACTCTGTAGCACCGCCTACATA
CCTCGCTCTGCTAATCCTGTTACCAGTGGCTGCTGCCAGTGGCGATAAGTCGTGTCTTACCGGGTTGGAC
TCAAGACGATAGTTACCGGATAAGGCGCAGCGGTCGGGCTGAACGGGGGGTTCGTGCACACAGCCCAGCT
TGGAGCGAACGACCTACACCGAACTGAGATACCTACAGCGTGAGCTATGAGAAAGCGCCACGCTTCCCGA
AGGGAGAAAGGCGGACAGGTATCCGGTAAGCGGCAGGGTCGGAACAGGAGAGCGCACGAGGGAGCTTCCA
GGGGGAAACGCCTGGTATCTTTATAGTCCTGTCGGGTTTCGCCACCTCTGACTTGAGCGTCGATTTTTGT
GATGCTCGTCAGGGGGGCGGAGCCTATGGAAAAACGCCAGCAACGCGGCCTTTTTACGGTTCCTGGCCTT
TTGCTGGCCTTTTGCTCACATGT
